Addgene plasmid #103342: LSB-hsa-miR-20a-5p
Purpose: Used to sense miRNA activity using fluorescence based tools. hsa-miR-20a-5p target in 3' UTR of of mKate. miRNA activity can be measured by the repression of mKate2 relative to EBFP2 fluorescent proteins . Plasmid is inherently unstable; please see Depositor Comments
Depositing lab: Ron Weiss. Depositing organization: Massachusetts Institute of Technology. Publication: A mixed antagonistic/synergistic miRNA repression model enables accurate predictions of multi-input miRNA sensor activity. Gam JJ, Babb J, Weiss R. Nat Commun. 2018 Jun 22;9(1):2430. doi: 10.1038/s41467-018-04575-0. PubMed 29934631.
Backbone
  Vector backbone: Low Sensor Backbone (LSB)
  Vector type: Mammalian Expression, Synthetic Biology
Growth in bacteria
  Bacterial resistance: Ampicillin and Kanamycin, 100 & 50 μg/mL
  Growth temperature: 30°C
  Growth strain: NEB Stable
  Copy number: High Copy
Gene/Insert
  Gene/Insert name: hsa-miR-20a-5p target
  Species: H. sapiens (human)
  Entrez Gene: MIR20A (a.k.a. C13orf25, MIR17HG, MIR20, MIRH1, MIRHG1, MIRN20, MIRN20A, hsa-mir-20, hsa-mir-20a, miR-20, miRNA20A, mir-20a)
  Promoter: EF-1a
  Cloning method: Gibson Cloning
Terms and licenses: Academic/Nonprofit Terms; Industry Terms: Not Available to Industry
Depositor comments: Please note that this plasmid is inherently unstable due to a repeating poly A element. We recommend performing a diagnostic digest on multiple colonies upon receipt. The depositors would like to note the presence of several discrepancies between the depositor sequence and physical plasmid sequence. In particular, the sequences upstream and downstream of the puromycin coding region have 10 bp insertions which do not affect the ability to perform puromycin selection. The sequences for those regions within the physical plasmids are as follows: Upstream of Puro: GAATTCGACCGCCTGTCTCAAGGTGCCACC; Downstream of Puro: GCTTTGAGACTACGCGTGAATTCACTCCTC.
How to cite: LSB-hsa-miR-20a-5p was a gift from Ron Weiss (Addgene plasmid # 103342 ; http://n2t.net/addgene:103342 ; RRID:Addgene_103342)
