[The description below was written by a language model from this plasmid's Addgene catalogue record and pLannotate feature annotations shown in this document.]
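Description:
LSB-hsa-miR-20a-5p is a mammalian expression plasmid of about 11 kb, built on the Low Sensor Backbone (LSB) and designed as a two-colour fluorescent sensor of microRNA activity. It replicates in E. coli from a high-copy ColE1/pUC-type origin and carries both a β-lactamase gene (ampicillin) and an aph(3')-Ia gene (kanamycin), and the record lists dual ampicillin and kanamycin selection. A puromycin N-acetyltransferase coding sequence followed by a rabbit β-globin polyadenylation signal is also present for selection in mammalian cells. No dedicated mammalian promoter for it is annotated in the feature table. Remnants of a lac promoter/operator region are backbone leftovers.

The payload consists of two parallel transcription units, each driven by the human EF-1α core promoter with its intron A and terminated by a β-globin poly(A) signal. Flanking attB4, attB1 and attB2 sites reflect Gateway-style assembly of the modules. One unit expresses the red fluorescent protein mKate2 and, according to the catalogue entry, carries a target site for human miR-20a-5p in its 3' UTR. The site is not separately annotated but would lie in the interval between the mKate2 coding sequence and its poly(A) signal. The second unit expresses EBFP2 without a target site and serves as an internal reference for delivery and expression. When miR-20a-5p is active in transfected cells, mKate2 is repressed relative to EBFP2, so the red-to-blue ratio reports miRNA activity.

The depositor notes that the repeated poly(A) elements make the plasmid inherently unstable. They also note that the physical plasmid differs slightly from the deposited sequence, including short insertions flanking the puromycin gene that do not impair selection.
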