Features (pLannotate 1.2.2; 28 found; start..end, strand, type, name):
     87..675     -  rep_origin     ori: high-copy-number ColE1/pMB1/pBR322/pUC origin of replication
    846..1706    -  CDS            AmpR: β-lactamase; bla; confers resistance to ampicillin, carbenicillin, and related antibiotics
   1707..1778    -  promoter       AmpR promoter: bla
   1857..2456    +  CDS            PuroR: puromycin N-acetyltransferase; pac from Streptomyces alboniger; confers resistance to puromycin
   2461..2541    +  CDS            HBB (fragment): HBB_PONPY - Experimental evidence at transcript level: Swiss-Prot protein existence level 2. Involved in oxygen transport from the lung to the various peripheral tissues. From Pongo pygmaeus (Bornean orangutan).
   2612..2667    +  polyA_signal   β-globin poly(A) signal: rabbit β-globin polyadenylation signal (Gil and Proudfoot, 1987)
   3646..3666    +  protein_bind   attB4: mutant version of attB; core recombination site for the Gateway® BP reaction BP Clonase™
   3734..3945    +  promoter       EF-1α core promoter: core promoter for human elongation factor EF-1α
   3946..4884    +  intron         EF-1α intron A: intron upstream of the start codon of human EF-1α
   4911..4931    +  protein_bind   attB1: mutant version of attB; core recombination site for the Gateway® BP reaction BP Clonase™
   4951..5646    +  CDS            mKate2: mKate2 is a basic (constitutively fluorescent) red fluorescent protein published in 2009, derived from Entacmaea quadricolor. It is reported to be a rapidly-maturing monomer with moderate acid sensitivity.
   5666..5690    -  protein_bind   attB2: mutant version of attB; recombination site for the Gateway® BP reaction BP Clonase™
   5838..5912    +  CDS            HBB (fragment): HBB_PONPY - Experimental evidence at transcript level: Swiss-Prot protein existence level 2. Involved in oxygen transport from the lung to the various peripheral tissues. From Pongo pygmaeus (Bornean orangutan).
   5983..6038    +  polyA_signal   β-globin poly(A) signal: rabbit β-globin polyadenylation signal (Gil and Proudfoot, 1987)
   6422..6447    +  misc_feature   SA: splice acceptor site
   7119..7139    +  protein_bind   attB4: mutant version of attB; core recombination site for the Gateway® BP reaction BP Clonase™
   7207..7418    +  promoter       EF-1α core promoter: core promoter for human elongation factor EF-1α
   7419..8357    +  intron         EF-1α intron A: intron upstream of the start codon of human EF-1α
   8384..8404    +  protein_bind   attB1: mutant version of attB; core recombination site for the Gateway® BP reaction BP Clonase™
   8415..9131    +  CDS            EBFP2: EBFP2 is a basic (constitutively fluorescent) blue fluorescent protein published in 2007, derived from Aequorea victoria. It is reported to be a rapidly-maturing monomer with moderate acid sensitivity.
   9139..9163    -  protein_bind   attB2: mutant version of attB; recombination site for the Gateway® BP reaction BP Clonase™
   9167..9247    +  CDS            HBB (fragment): HBB_PONPY - Experimental evidence at transcript level: Swiss-Prot protein existence level 2. Involved in oxygen transport from the lung to the various peripheral tissues. From Pongo pygmaeus (Bornean orangutan).
   9318..9373    +  polyA_signal   β-globin poly(A) signal: rabbit β-globin polyadenylation signal (Gil and Proudfoot, 1987)
   9756..9778    -  protein_bind   lac operator (fragment): The lac repressor binds to the lac operator to inhibit transcription in E. coli. This inhibition can be relieved by adding lactose or isopropyl-β-D-thiogalactopyranoside (IPTG). lac repressor encoded by lacI
   9782..9812    -  promoter       lac promoter: promoter for the E. coli lac operon
   9827..9848    -  protein_bind   CAP binding site: CAP binding activates transcription in the presence of cAMP. E. coli catabolite activator protein
   9861..9900    -  CDS            lacI (fragment): lac repressor; lacI; The lac repressor binds to the lac operator to inhibit transcription in E. coli. This inhibition can be relieved by adding lactose or isopropyl-β-D-thiogalactopyranoside (IPTG).
  10073..10882   +  CDS            KanR: aminoglycoside phosphotransferase; aph(3')-Ia; confers resistance to kanamycin in bacteria or G418 (Geneticin®) in eukaryotes
>Addgene plasmid #103342 | LSB-hsa-miR-20a-5p | depositor full sequence | sequence record 195733 | Full Sequence
AATTGAGGGGATAACGCAGGAAAGAACATGTGAGCAAAAGGCCAGCAAAAGGCCAGGAACCGTAAAAAGG
CCGCGTTGCTGGCGTTTTTCCATAGGCTCCGCCCCCCTGACGAGCATCACAAAAATCGACGCTCAAGTCA
GAGGTGGCGAAACCCGACAGGACTATAAAGATACCAGGCGTTTCCCCCTGGAAGCTCCCTCGTGCGCTCT
CCTGTTCCGACCCTGCCGCTTACCGGATACCTGTCCGCCTTTCTCCCTTCGGGAAGCGTGGCGCTTTCTC
ATAGCTCACGCTGTAGGTATCTCAGTTCGGTGTAGGTCGTTCGCTCCAAGCTGGGCTGTGTGCACGAACC
CCCCGTTCAGCCCGACCGCTGCGCCTTATCCGGTAACTATCGTCTTGAGTCCAACCCGGTAAGACACGAC
TTATCGCCACTGGCAGCAGCCACTGGTAACAGGATTAGCAGAGCGAGGTATGTAGGCGGTGCTACAGAGT
TCTTGAAGTGGTGGCCTAACTACGGCTACACTAGAAGAACAGTATTTGGTATCTGCGCTCTGCTGAAGCC
AGTTACCTTCGGAAAAAGAGTTGGTAGCTCTTGATCCGGCAAACAAACCACCGCTGGTAGCGGTGGTTTT
TTTGTTTGCAAGCAGCAGATTACGCGCAGAAAAAAAGGATCTCAAGAAGATCCTTTGATCTTTTCTACGG
GGTCTGACGCTCAGTGGAACGAAAACTCACGTTAAGGGATTTTGGTCATGAGATTATCAAAAAGGATCTT
CACCTAGATCCTTTTAAATTAAAAATGAAGTTTTAAATCAATCTAAAGTATATATGAGTAAACTTGGTCT
GACAGTTACCAATGCTTAATCAGTGAGGCACCTATCTCAGCGATCTGTCTATTTCGTTCATCCATAGTTG
CCTGACTCCCCGTCGTGTAGATAACTACGATACGGGAGGGCTTACCATCTGGCCCCAGTGCTGCAATGAT
ACCGCGAGAACCACGCTCACCGGCTCCAGATTTATCAGCAATAAACCAGCCAGCCGGAAGGGCCGAGCGC
AGAAGTGGTCCTGCAACTTTATCCGCCTCCATCCAGTCTATTAATTGTTGCCGGGAAGCTAGAGTAAGTA
GTTCGCCAGTTAATAGTTTGCGCAACGTTGTTGCCATTGCTACAGGCATCGTGGTGTCACGCTCGTCGTT
TGGTATGGCTTCATTCAGCTCCGGTTCCCAACGATCAAGGCGAGTTACATGATCCCCCATGTTGTGCAAA
AAAGCGGTTAGCTCCTTCGGTCCTCCGATCGTTGTCAGAAGTAAGTTGGCCGCAGTGTTATCACTCATGG
TTATGGCAGCACTGCATAATTCTCTTACTGTCATGCCATCCGTAAGATGCTTTTCTGTGACTGGTGAGTA
CTCAACCAAGTCATTCTGAGAATAGTGTATGCGGCGACCGAGTTGCTCTTGCCCGGCGTCAATACGGGAT
AATACCGCGCCACATAGCAGAACTTTAAAAGTGCTCATCATTGGAAAACGTTCTTCGGGGCGAAAACTCT
CAAGGATCTTACCGCTGTTGAGATCCAGTTCGATGTAACCCACTCGTGCACCCAACTGATCTTCAGCATC
TTTTACTTTCACCAGCGTTTCTGGGTGAGCAAAAACAGGAAGGCAAAATGCCGCAAAAAAGGGAATAAGG
GCGACACGGAAATGTTGAATACTCATACTCTTCCTTTTTCAATATTATTGAAGCATTTATCAGGGTTATT
GTCTCATGAGCGGATACATATTTGAATGTAGCTCCGAATTTCTCGAGGGCTTGTCGACGACGGCGGTCTC
CGTCGTCAGGATCATGAATTCGACCCGCCTGCCACCATGACCGAGTACAAGCCCACGGTGCGCCTCGCCA
CCCGCGACGACGTCCCCCGGGCCGTACGCACCCTCGCCGCCGCGTTCGCCGACTACCCCGCCACGCGCCA
CACCGTCGACCCGGACCGCCACATCGAGCGGGTCACCGAGCTGCAAGAACTCTTCCTCACGCGCGTCGGG
CTCGACATCGGCAAGGTGTGGGTCGCGGACGACGGCGCCGCGGTGGCGGTCTGGACCACGCCGGAGAGCG
TCGAAGCGGGGGCGGTGTTCGCCGAGATCGGCCCGCGCATGGCCGAGTTGAGCGGTTCCCGGCTGGCCGC
GCAGCAACAGATGGAAGGCCTCCTGGCGCCGCACCGGCCCAAGGAGCCCGCGTGGTTCCTGGCCACCGTC
GGCGTCTCGCCCGACCACCAGGGCAAGGGTCTGGGCAGCGCCGTCGTGCTCCCCGGAGTGGAGGCGGCCG
AGCGCGCCGGGGTGCCCGCCTTCCTGGAGACATCCGCGCCCCGCAACCTCCCCTTCTACGAGCGGCTCGG
CTTCACCGTCACCGCCGACGTCGAGGTGCCCGAAGGACCGCGCACCTGGTGCATGACCCGCAAGCCCGGT
GCCTGATACGCGTGAATTCACTCCTCAGGTGCAGGCTGCCTATCAGAAGGTGGTGGCTGGTGTGGCCAAT
GCCCTGGCTCACAAATACCACTGAGATCTTTTTCCCTCTGCCAAAAATTATGGGGACATCATGAAGCCCC
TTGAGCATCTGACTTCTGGCTAATAAAGGAAATTTATTTTCATTGCAATAGTGTGTTGGAATTTTTTGTG
TCTCTCACTCGGAAGGACATATGGGAGGGCAAATCATTTAAAACATCAGAATGAGTATTTGGTTTAGAGT
TTGGCAACATATGCCCATATGCTGGCTGCCATGAACAAAGGTTGGCTATAAAGAGGTCATCAGTATATGA
AACAGCCCCCTGCTGTCCATTCCTTATTCCATAGAAAAGCCTTGACTTGAGGTTAGATTTTTTTTATATT
TTGTTTTGTGTTATTTTTTTCTTTAACATCCCTAAAATTTTCCTTACATGTTTTACTAGCCAGATTTTTC
CTCCTCTCCTGACTACTCCCAGTCATAGCTGTCCCTCTTCTCTTATGGAGATCCCTCGACCTGCAGCCCA
AGCTTGAATTCTCTAGAATTACCCTGTTATCCCTATGCTTGGTTTACCGAGCTCTTATTGGTTTTCAAAC
TTCATTGACTGTGCCCAACGCGCCTGGGAGCTCACGGGGACAGCCCCCCCCCAAAGCCCCCAGGGATGTA
ATTACGTCCCTCCCCCGCTAGGGGGCAGCAGCGAGCCGCCCGGGGCTCCGCTCCGGTCCGGCGCTCCCCC
CGCATCCCCGAGCCGGCAGCGTGCGGGGACAGCCCGGGCACGGGGAAGGTGGCACGGGATCGCTTTCCTC
TGAACGCTTCTCGCTGCTCTTTGAGCCTGCAGACACCTGGGGGGATACGGGGAAAAAGCTAGGCTGAAAG
ACCGGTTCTTAGAATGACACGCGCCTGGGAGCTCACGGGGACAGCCCCCCCCCAAAGCCCCCAGGGATGT
AATTACGTCCCTCCCCCGCTAGGGGGCAGCAGCGAGCCGCCCGGGGCTCCGCTCCGGTCCGGCGCTCCCC
CCGCATCCCCGAGCCGGCAGCGTGCGGGGACAGCCCGGGCACGGGGAAGGTGGCACGGGATCGCTTTCCT
CTGAACGCTTCTCGCTGCTCTTTGAGCCTGCAGACACCTGGGGGGATACGGGGAAAAAGCTAACTTCTGA
GACGACAACTTTGTATAGAAAAGTTGGCTCCGAATTCGCCCTTGACAGCAGAGATCCAGTTTGGTTAATT
AATTGGCTCCGGTGCCCGTCAGTGGGCAGAGCGCACATCGCCCACAGTCCCCGAGAAGTTGTGGGGAGGG
GTCGGCAATTGAACCGGTGCCTAGAGAAGGTGGCGCGGGGTAAACTGGGAAAGTGATGTCGTGTACTGGC
TCCGCCTTTTTCCCGAGGGTGGGGGAGAACCGTATATAAGTGCAGTAGTCGCCGTGAACGTTCTTTTTCG
CAACGGGTTTGCCGCCAGAACACAGGTAAGTGCCGTGTGTGGTTCCCGCGGGCCTGGCCTCTTTACGGGT
TATGGCCCTTGCGTGCCTTGAATTACTTCCACCTGGCTGCAGTACGTGATTCTTGATCCCGAGCTTCGGG
TTGGAAGTGGGTGGGAGAGTTCGAGGCCTTGCGCTTAAGGAGCCCCTTCGCCTCGTGCTTGAGTTGAGGC
CTGGCCTGGGCGCTGGGGCCGCCGCGTGCGAATCTGGTGGCACCTTCGCGCCTGTCTCGCTGCTTTCGAT
AAGTCTCTAGCCATTTAAAATTTTTGATGACCTGCTGCGACGCTTTTTTTCTGGCAAGATAGTCTTGTAA
ATGCGGGCCAAGATCTGCACACTGGTATTTCGGTTTTTGGGGCCGCGGGCGGCGACGGGGCCCGTGCGTC
CCAGCGCACATGTTCGGCGAGGCGGGGCCTGCGAGCGCGGCCACCGAGAATCGGACGGGGGTAGTCTCAA
GCTGGCCGGCCTGCTCTGGTGCCTGGCCTCGCGCCGCCGTGTATCGCCCCGCCCTGGGCGGCAAGGCTGG
CCCGGTCGGCACCAGTTGCGTGAGCGGAAAGATGGCCGCTTCCCGGCCCTGCTGCAGGGAGCTCAAAATG
GAGGACGCGGCGCTCGGGAGAGCGGGCGGGTGAGTCACCCACACAAAGGAAAAGGGCCTTTCCGTCCTCA
GCCGTCGCTTCATGTGACTCCACGGAGTACCGGGCGCCGTCCAGGCACCTCGATTAGTTCTCGAGCTTTT
GGAGTACGTCGTCTTTAGGTTGGGGGGAGGGGTTTTATGCGATGGAGTTTCCCCACACTGAGTGGGTGGA
GACTGAAGTTAGGCCAGCTTGGCACTTGATGTAATTCTCCTTGGAATTTGCCCTTTTTGAGTTTGGATCT
TGGTTCATTCTCAAGCCTCAGACAGTGGTTCAAAGTTTTTTTCTTCCATTTCAGGTGTCGTGAGAAGGGC
GAATTCGACCCAAGTTTGTACAAAAAAGCAGGCTGGATCCAGGTGCCACCATGGTGAGCGAGCTGATTAA
GGAGAACATGCACATGAAGCTGTACATGGAGGGCACCGTGAACAACCACCACTTCAAGTGCACATCCGAG
GGCGAAGGCAAGCCCTACGAGGGCACCCAGACCATGAGAATCAAGGCGGTCGAGGGCGGCCCTCTCCCCT
TCGCCTTCGACATCCTGGCTACCAGCTTCATGTACGGCAGCAAAACCTTCATCAACCACACCCAGGGCAT
CCCCGACTTCTTTAAGCAGTCCTTCCCCGAGGGCTTCACATGGGAGAGAGTCACCACATACGAAGATGGG
GGCGTGCTGACCGCTACCCAGGACACCAGCCTCCAGGACGGCTGCCTCATCTACAACGTCAAGATCAGAG
GGGTGAACTTCCCATCCAACGGCCCTGTGATGCAGAAGAAAACACTCGGCTGGGAGGCCTCCACCGAGAC
ACTGTACCCCGCTGACGGCGGCCTGGAAGGCAGAGCCGACATGGCCCTGAAGCTCGTGGGCGGGGGCCAC
CTGATCTGCAACCTTAAGACCACATACAGATCCAAGAAACCCGCTAAGAACCTCAAGATGCCCGGCGTCT
ACTATGTGGACAGGAGACTGGAAAGAATCAAGGAGGCCGACAAAGAGACATACGTCGAGCAGCACGAGGT
GGCTGTGGCCAGATACTGCGACCTCCCTAGCAAACTGGGGCACAAACTTAATTGAGAATTCTACCACCCA
GCTTTCTTGTACAAAGTGGTACGTCTCAAGACCAGAGGTCTCTGCTTAGTCCGTTCTACCTGCACTATAA
GCACTTTACTACCTGCACTATAAGCACTTTACTACCTGCACTATAAGCACTTTACTACCTGCACTATAAG
CACTTTACAACCAGAAGAGACCTGTGCTTCACTCCTCAGGTGCAGGCTGCCTATCAGAAGGTGGTGGCTG
GTGTGGCCAATGCCCTGGCTCACAAATACCACTGAGATCTTTTTCCCTCTGCCAAAAATTATGGGGACAT
CATGAAGCCCCTTGAGCATCTGACTTCTGGCTAATAAAGGAAATTTATTTTCATTGCAATAGTGTGTTGG
AATTTTTTGTGTCTCTCACTCGGAAGGACATATGGGAGGGCAAATCATTTAAAACATCAGAATGAGTATT
TGGTTTAGAGTTTGGCAACATATGCCCATATGCTGGCTGCCATGAACAAAGGTTGGCTATAAAGAGGTCA
TCAGTATATGAAACAGCCCCCTGCTGTCCATTCCTTATTCCATAGAAAAGCCTTGACTTGAGGTTAGATT
TTTTTTATATTTTGTTTTGTGTTATTTTTTTCTTTAACATCCCTAAAATTTTCCTTACATGTTTTACTAG
CCAGATTTTTCCTCCTCTCCTGACTACTCCCAGTCATAGCTGTCCCTCTTCTCTTATGGAGATCCCGAGC
GGTGCGTTTTTATGCTTGTAGTATTGTATAATGTTTTTAAGATCCAAGCTTCTGACCTCTTCTCTTCCTC
CCACAGGGCCTCGAGACAATTGCATCGATGGTACCAGTGAAAGTCTGCAATGAATTCGAGTTGGCGCGCC
TGTCATTCTAAATCTCTCTTTCAGCCTAAAGCTTTTTCCCCGTATCCCCCCAGGTGTCTGCAGGCTCAAA
GAGCAGCGAGAAGCGTTCAGAGGAAAGCGATCCCGTGCCACCTTCCCCGTGCCCGGGCTGTCCCCGCACG
CTGCCGGCTCGGGGATGCGGGGGGAGCGCCGGACCGGAGCGGAGCCCCGGGCGGCTCGCTGCTGCCCCCT
AGCGGGGGAGGGACGTAATTACATCCCTGGGGGCTTTGGGAGGGGGCTGTCCCCGTGAGCTCCCAGGCGC
GCCTGTCATTCTAAATCTCTCTTTCAGCCTAAAGCTTTTTCCCCGTATCCCCCCAGGTGTCTGCAGGCTC
AAAGAGCAGCGAGAAGCGTTCAGAGGAAAGCGATCCCGTGCCACCTTCCCCGTGCCCGGGCTGTCCCCGC
ACGCTGCCGGCTCGGGGATGCGGGGGGAGCGCCGGACCGGAGCGGAGCCCCGGGCGGCTCGCTGCTGCCC
CCTAGCGGGGGAGGGACGTAATTACATCCCTGGGGGCTTTGGGGGGGGGCTGTCCCCGTGAGCTCCCAGG
CGCGCCAACTCGGTACCGTATCGATGTCGACGTTAACGCTAGTGATATCAACTTTGTATAGAAAAGTTGG
CTCCGAATTCGCCCTTGACAGCAGAGATCCAGTTTGGTTAATTAATTGGCTCCGGTGCCCGTCAGTGGGC
AGAGCGCACATCGCCCACAGTCCCCGAGAAGTTGTGGGGAGGGGTCGGCAATTGAACCGGTGCCTAGAGA
AGGTGGCGCGGGGTAAACTGGGAAAGTGATGTCGTGTACTGGCTCCGCCTTTTTCCCGAGGGTGGGGGAG
AACCGTATATAAGTGCAGTAGTCGCCGTGAACGTTCTTTTTCGCAACGGGTTTGCCGCCAGAACACAGGT
AAGTGCCGTGTGTGGTTCCCGCGGGCCTGGCCTCTTTACGGGTTATGGCCCTTGCGTGCCTTGAATTACT
TCCACCTGGCTGCAGTACGTGATTCTTGATCCCGAGCTTCGGGTTGGAAGTGGGTGGGAGAGTTCGAGGC
CTTGCGCTTAAGGAGCCCCTTCGCCTCGTGCTTGAGTTGAGGCCTGGCCTGGGCGCTGGGGCCGCCGCGT
GCGAATCTGGTGGCACCTTCGCGCCTGTCTCGCTGCTTTCGATAAGTCTCTAGCCATTTAAAATTTTTGA
TGACCTGCTGCGACGCTTTTTTTCTGGCAAGATAGTCTTGTAAATGCGGGCCAAGATCTGCACACTGGTA
TTTCGGTTTTTGGGGCCGCGGGCGGCGACGGGGCCCGTGCGTCCCAGCGCACATGTTCGGCGAGGCGGGG
CCTGCGAGCGCGGCCACCGAGAATCGGACGGGGGTAGTCTCAAGCTGGCCGGCCTGCTCTGGTGCCTGGC
CTCGCGCCGCCGTGTATCGCCCCGCCCTGGGCGGCAAGGCTGGCCCGGTCGGCACCAGTTGCGTGAGCGG
AAAGATGGCCGCTTCCCGGCCCTGCTGCAGGGAGCTCAAAATGGAGGACGCGGCGCTCGGGAGAGCGGGC
GGGTGAGTCACCCACACAAAGGAAAAGGGCCTTTCCGTCCTCAGCCGTCGCTTCATGTGACTCCACGGAG
TACCGGGCGCCGTCCAGGCACCTCGATTAGTTCTCGAGCTTTTGGAGTACGTCGTCTTTAGGTTGGGGGG
AGGGGTTTTATGCGATGGAGTTTCCCCACACTGAGTGGGTGGAGACTGAAGTTAGGCCAGCTTGGCACTT
GATGTAATTCTCCTTGGAATTTGCCCTTTTTGAGTTTGGATCTTGGTTCATTCTCAAGCCTCAGACAGTG
GTTCAAAGTTTTTTTCTTCCATTTCAGGTGTCGTGAGAAGGGCGAATTCGACCCAAGTTTGTACAAAAAA
GCAGGCTCGCCACCATGGTGAGCAAGGGCGAGGAGCTGTTCACCGGGGTGGTGCCCATCCTGGTCGAGCT
GGACGGCGACGTAAACGGCCACAAGTTCAGCGTGAGGGGCGAGGGCGAGGGCGATGCCACCAACGGCAAG
CTGACCCTGAAGTTCATCTGCACCACCGGCAAGCTGCCCGTGCCCTGGCCCACCCTCGTGACCACCCTGA
GCCACGGCGTGCAGTGCTTCGCCCGCTACCCCGACCACATGAAGCAGCACGACTTCTTCAAGTCCGCCAT
GCCCGAAGGCTACGTCCAGGAGCGCACCATCTTCTTCAAGGACGACGGCACCTACAAGACCCGCGCCGAG
GTGAAGTTCGAGGGCGACACCCTAGTGAACCGCATCGAGCTGAAGGGCGTCGACTTCAAGGAGGACGGCA
ACATCCTGGGGCACAAGCTGGAGTACAACTTCAACAGCCACAACATCTATATCATGGCCGTCAAGCAGAA
GAACGGCATCAAGGTGAACTTCAAGATCCGCCACAACGTGGAGGACGGCAGCGTGCAGCTCGCCGACCAC
TACCAGCAGAACACCCCCATCGGCGACGGCCCCGTGCTGCTGCCCGACAGCCACTACCTGAGCACCCAGT
CCGTGCTGAGCAAAGACCCCAACGAGAAGCGCGATCACATGGTCCTGCTGGAGTTCCGCACCGCCGCCGG
GATCACTCTCGGCATGGACGAGCTGTACAAGTAATACCACCCAGCTTTCTTGTACAAAGTGGTACGCGTG
AATTCACTCCTCAGGTGCAGGCTGCCTATCAGAAGGTGGTGGCTGGTGTGGCCAATGCCCTGGCTCACAA
ATACCACTGAGATCTTTTTCCCTCTGCCAAAAATTATGGGGACATCATGAAGCCCCTTGAGCATCTGACT
TCTGGCTAATAAAGGAAATTTATTTTCATTGCAATAGTGTGTTGGAATTTTTTGTGTCTCTCACTCGGAA
GGACATATGGGAGGGCAAATCATTTAAAACATCAGAATGAGTATTTGGTTTAGAGTTTGGCAACATATGC
CCATATGCTGGCTGCCATGAACAAAGGTTGGCTATAAAGAGGTCATCAGTATATGAAACAGCCCCCTGCT
GTCCATTCCTTATTCCATAGAAAAGCCTTGACTTGAGGTTAGATTTTTTTTATATTTTGTTTTGTGTTAT
TTTTTTCTTTAACATCCCTAAAATTTTCCTTACATGTTTTACTAGCCAGATTTTTCCTCCTCTCCTGACT
ACTCCCAGTCATAGCTGTCCCTCTTCTCTTATGGAGATCCCTCGACCTGCAGCCCAAGCTTGGCGTAATC
ATGGTCATAGCTGTTTCCTGTGTGAAATTGTTATCCGCTCACAATTCCACACAACATACGAGCCGGAAGC
ATAAAGTGTAAAGCCTGGGGTGCCTAATGAGTGAGCTAACTCACATTAATTGCGTTGCGCTCACTGCCCG
CTTTCCAGTCGGGAAACCTGTCGTGCCAGCGGATCGACAGTACTAAGCTTGGTCTAATACCCAATCTCTC
GTCTTATCCAGATGTTTTATACGCCTCTGGCCCGTGTCTCAAAATCTCTGATGTTACATTGCACAAGATA
AAATAATATCATCATGAACAATAAAACTGTCTGCTTACATAAACAGTAATACAAGGGGTGTTATGAGCCA
TATTCAACGGGAAACGTCGAGGCCGCGATTAAATTCCAACATGGATGCTGATTTATATGGGTATAAATGG
GCTCGCGATAATGTCGGGCAATCAGGTGCGACAATCTATCGCTTGTATGGGAAGCCCGATGCGCCAGAGT
TGTTTCTGAAACATGGCAAAGGTAGCGTTGCCAATGATGTTACAGATGAGATGGTCAGACTAAACTGGCT
GACGGAATTTATGCCTCTTCCGACCATCAAGCATTTTATCCGTACTCCTGATGATGCATGGTTACTCACC
ACTGCGATCCCCGGAAAAACAGCATTCCAGGTATTAGAAGAATATCCTGATTCAGGTGAAAATATTGTTG
ATGCGCTGGCAGTGTTCCTGCGCCGGTTGCATTCGATTCCTGTTTGTAATTGTCCTTTTAACAGCGATCG
CGTATTTCGTCTCGCTCAGGCGCAATCACGAATGAATAACGGTTTGGTTGATGCGAGTGATTTTGATGAC
GAGCGTAATGGCTGGCCTGTTGAACAAGTCTGGAAAGAAATGCATAAACTTTTGCCATTCTCACCGGATT
CAGTCGTCACTCATGGTGATTTCTCACTTGATAACCTTATTTTTGACGAGGGGAAATTAATAGGTTGTAT
TGATGTTGGACGAGTCGGAATCGCAGACCGATACCAGGATCTTGCCATCCTATGGAACTGCCTCGGTGAG
TTTTCTCCTTCATTACAGAAACGGCTTTTTCAAAAATATGGTATTGATAATCCTGATATGAATAAATTGC
AGTTTCATTTGATGCTCGATGAGTTTTTCTAATCAGAATTGGTTAATTGGTTGTAACACTGGCAGAGCAT
TACGCTGACTTGACGGGACGGCGCAAGCTCATGACCAAAATCCCTTAACGTGAGTTACGCGTCGTTCCAC
TGAGCGTCAGAGGTATCACTAGTATTACAGAGGTAAGTTATAACAGTCGCCTAACCC
