>Addgene plasmid #103342 | LSB-hsa-miR-20a-5p | depositor partial sequence | sequence record 195734 | hsa-miR-20a-5p target
CTACCTGCACTATAAGCACTTTA
