>Addgene plasmid #103342 | LSB-hsa-miR-20a-5p | addgene partial sequence | sequence record 272198 | mKate2-F 5'-ACCCGCTAAGAACCTCAAGA-3'
GAATCAAGGAGGCCGACAAAGAGACATACGTCGAGCAGCACGAGGTGGCTGTGGCCAGATACTGCGACCT
CCCTAGCAAACTGGGGCACAAACTTAATTGAGAATTCTACCACCCAGCTTTCTTGTACAAAGTGGTACGT
CTCAAGACCAGAGGTCTCTGCTTAGTCCGTTCTACCTGCACTATAAGCACTTTACTACCTGCACTATAAG
CACTTTACTACCTGCACTATAAGCACTTTACTACCTGCACTATAAGCACTTTACAACCAGAAGAGACCTG
TGCTTCACTCCTCAGGTGCAGGCTGCCTATCAGAAGGTGGTGGCTGGTGTGGCCAATGCCCTGGCTCACA
AATACCACTGAGATCTTTTTCCCTCTGCCAAAAATTATGGGGACATCATGAAGCCCCTTGAGCATCTGAC
TTCTGGCTAATAAAGGAAATTTATTTTCATTGCAATAGTGTGTTGGAATTTTTTGTGTCTCTCACTCGGA
AGGACATATGGGAGGGCAAATCATTTAAAACATCAGAATGAGTATTTGGTTTAGAGTTTGGCAACATATG
CCCATATGCTGGCTGCCATGAACAAAGGTTGGCTATAAAGAGGTCATCAGTATATGAAACAGCCCCCTGC
TGTCCATT
